>Addgene plasmid #186659 | PUC19_C_tag | addgene full sequence | sequence record 367468 | Addgene NGS Result
CTCTAGAGGATCCCCGGGTACCGAGCTCGAATTCACTGGCCGTCGTTTTACAACGTCGTGACTGGGAAAA
CCCTGGCGTTACCCAACTTAATCGCCTTGCAGCACATCCCCCTTTCGCCAGCTGGCGTAATAGCGAAGAG
GCCCGCACCGATCGCCCTTCCCAACAGTTGCGCAGCCTGAATGGCGAATGGCGCCTGATGCGGTATTTTC
TCCTTACGCATCTGTGCGGTATTTCACACCGCATATGGTGCACTCTCAGTACAATCTGCTCTGATGCCGC
ATAGTTAAGCCAGCCCCGACACCCGCCAACACCCGCTGACGCGCCCTGACGGGCTTGTCTGCTCCCGGCA
TCCGCTTACAGACAAGCTGTGACCGTCTCCGGGAGCTGCATGTGTCAGAGGTTTTCACCGTCATCACCGA
AACGCGCGAGACGAAAGGGCCTCGTGATACGCCTATTTTTATAGGTTAATGTCATGATAATAATGGTTTC
TTAGACGTCAGGTGGCACTTTTCGGGGAAATGTGCGCGGAACCCCTATTTGTTTATTTTTCTAAATACAT
TCAAATATGTATCCGCTCATGAGACAATAACCCTGATAAATGCTTCAATAATATTGAAAAAGGAAGAGTA
TGAGTATTCAACATTTCCGTGTCGCCCTTATTCCCTTTTTTGCGGCATTTTGCCTTCCTGTTTTTGCTCA
CCCAGAAACGCTGGTGAAAGTAAAAGATGCTGAAGATCAGTTGGGTGCACGAGTGGGTTACATCGAACTG
GATCTCAACAGCGGTAAGATCCTTGAGAGTTTTCGCCCCGAAGAACGTTTTCCAATGATGAGCACTTTTA
AAGTTCTGCTATGTGGCGCGGTATTATCCCGTATTGACGCCGGGCAAGAGCAACTCGGTCGCCGCATACA
CTATTCTCAGAATGACTTGGTTGAGTACTCACCAGTCACAGAAAAGCATCTTACGGATGGCATGACAGTA
AGAGAATTATGCAGTGCTGCCATAACCATGAGTGATAACACTGCGGCCAACTTACTTCTGACAACGATCG
GAGGACCGAAGGAGCTAACCGCTTTTTTGCACAACATGGGGGATCATGTAACTCGCCTTGATCGTTGGGA
ACCGGAGCTGAATGAAGCCATACCAAACGACGAGCGTGACACCACGATGCCTGTAGCAATGGCAACAACG
TTGCGCAAACTATTAACTGGCGAACTACTTACTCTAGCTTCCCGGCAACAATTAATAGACTGGATGGAGG
CGGATAAAGTTGCAGGACCACTTCTGCGCTCGGCCCTTCCGGCTGGCTGGTTTATTGCTGATAAATCTGG
AGCCGGTGAGCGTGGGTCTCGCGGTATCATTGCAGCACTGGGGCCAGATGGTAAGCCCTCCCGTATCGTA
GTTATCTACACGACGGGGAGTCAGGCAACTATGGATGAACGAAATAGACAGATCGCTGAGATAGGTGCCT
CACTGATTAAGCATTGGTAACTGTCAGACCAAGTTTACTCATATATACTTTAGATTGATTTAAAACTTCA
TTTTTAATTTAAAAGGATCTAGGTGAAGATCCTTTTTGATAATCTCATGACCAAAATCCCTTAACGTGAG
TTTTCGTTCCACTGAGCGTCAGACCCCGTAGAAAAGATCAAAGGATCTTCTTGAGATCCTTTTTTTCTGC
GCGTAATCTGCTGCTTGCAAACAAAAAAACCACCGCTACCAGCGGTGGTTTGTTTGCCGGATCAAGAGCT
ACCAACTCTTTTTCCGAAGGTAACTGGCTTCAGCAGAGCGCAGATACCAAATACTGTTCTTCTAGTGTAG
CCGTAGTTAGGCCACCACTTCAAGAACTCTGTAGCACCGCCTACATACCTCGCTCTGCTAATCCTGTTAC
CAGTGGCTGCTGCCAGTGGCGATAAGTCGTGTCTTACCGGGTTGGACTCAAGACGATAGTTACCGGATAA
GGCGCAGCGGTCGGGCTGAACGGGGGGTTCGTGCACACAGCCCAGCTTGGAGCGAACGACCTACACCGAA
CTGAGATACCTACAGCGTGAGCTATGAGAAAGCGCCACGCTTCCCGAAGGGAGAAAGGCGGACAGGTATC
CGGTAAGCGGCAGGGTCGGAACAGGAGAGCGCACGAGGGAGCTTCCAGGGGGAAACGCCTGGTATCTTTA
TAGTCCTGTCGGGTTTCGCCACCTCTGACTTGAGCGTCGATTTTTGTGATGCTCGTCAGGGGGGCGGAGC
CTATGGAAAAACGCCAGCAACGCGGCCTTTTTACGGTTCCTGGCCTTTTGCTGGCCTTTTGCTCACATGT
TCTTTCCTGCGTTATCCCCTGATTCTGTGGATAACCGTATTACCGCCTTTGAGTGAGCTGATACCGCTCG
CCGCAGCCGAACGACCGAGCGCAGCGAGTCAGTGAGCGAGGAAGCGGAAGAGCGCCCAATACGCAAACCG
CCTCTCCCCGCGCGTTGGCCGATTCATTAATGCAGCTGGCACGACAGGTTTCCCGACTGGAAAGCGGGCA
GTGAGCGCAACGCAATTAATGTGAGTTAGCTCACTCATTAGGCACCCCAGGCTTTACACTTTATGCTTCC
GGCTCGTATGTTGTGTGGAATTGTGAGCGGATAACAATTTCACACAGGAAACAGCTATGACCATGATTAC
GCCAGAAGACAGAAACACCAGCGGAGGAGGTTCCGGTGACTACAAGGACCACGACGGCGATTATAAGGAT
CACGACATCGACTACAAAGACGACGATGACAAGGCTGGCGCCAGCAGCGCCTACCCATACGACGTACCAG
ATTACGCTGCTGGATCTGCCACGAACTTCTCTCTGTTAAAGCAAGCAGGAGACGTGGAAGAAAACCCCGG
TCCTATGACCGAGTACAAGCCCACGGTGCGCCTCGCCACCCGCGACGACGTCCCCAGGGCCGTACGCACC
CTCGCCGCCGCGTTCGCCGACTACCCCGCCACGCGCCACACCGTCGATCCGGACCGCCACATCGAGCGGG
TCACCGAGCTGCAAGAACTCTTCCTCACGCGCGTCGGGCTCGACATCGGCAAGGTGTGGGTCGCGGACGA
CGGCGCCGCGGTGGCGGTCTGGACCACGCCGGAGAGCGTCGAAGCGGGGGCGGTGTTCGCCGAGATCGGC
CCGCGCATGGCCGAGTTGAGCGGTTCCCGGCTGGCCGCGCAGCAACAGATGGAAGGCCTCCTGGCGCCGC
ACCGGCCCAAGGAGCCCGCGTGGTTCCTGGCCACCGTCGGCGTCTCGCCCGACCACCAGGGCAAGGGTCT
GGGCAGCGCCGTCGTGCTCCCCGGAGTGGAGGCGGCCGAGCGCGCCGGGGTGCCCGCCTTCCTGGAGACC
TCCGCGCCCCGCAACCTCCCCTTCTACGAGCGGCTCGGCTTCACCGTCACCGCCGACGTCGAGGTGCCCG
AAGGACCGCGCACCTGGTGCATGACCCGCAAGCCCGGTGCCTAGTATTATTATGTCTTCTGCATGCCTGC
AGGTCGA
Features (pLannotate 1.2.2; 15 found; start..end, strand, type, name):
     31..188     +  CDS            lacZα (fragment): LacZα fragment of β-galactosidase; lacZ fragment
    194..293     -  misc_feature   bom (fragment): basis of mobility region from pBR322
    395..430     -  CDS            rop (fragment): Rop protein, which maintains plasmids at low copy number; rop
    525..629     +  promoter       AmpR promoter: bla
    630..1490    +  CDS            AmpR: β-lactamase; bla; confers resistance to ampicillin, carbenicillin, and related antibiotics
   1661..2249    +  rep_origin     ori: high-copy-number ColE1/pMB1/pBR322/pUC origin of replication
   2432..2524    +  CDS            lacI (fragment): lac repressor; lacI; The lac repressor binds to the lac operator to inhibit transcription in E. coli. This inhibition can be relieved by adding lactose or isopropyl-β-D-thiogalactopyranoside (IPTG).
   2537..2558    +  protein_bind   CAP binding site: CAP binding activates transcription in the presence of cAMP. E. coli catabolite activator protein
   2573..2603    +  promoter       lac promoter: promoter for the E. coli lac operon
   2611..2627    +  protein_bind   lac operator: The lac repressor binds to the lac operator to inhibit transcription in E. coli. This inhibition can be relieved by adding lactose or isopropyl-β-D-thiogalactopyranoside (IPTG). lac repressor encoded by lacI
   2743..2763    +  CDS            FLAG (fragment): FLAG® epitope tag, followed by an enterokinase cleavage site
   2782..2808    +  CDS            HA: HA (human influenza hemagglutinin) epitope tag
   2818..2874    +  CDS            P2A: 2A peptide from porcine teschovirus-1 polyprotein Eukaryotic ribosomes fail to insert a peptide bond between the Gly and Pro residues, yielding separate polypeptides.
   2875..3472    +  CDS            PuroR (fragment): puromycin N-acetyltransferase; pac from Streptomyces; confers resistance to puromycin
   3490..34      -  misc_feature   MCS (fragment) (across the origin): pUC18/19 multiple cloning site
