[The description below was written by a language model from this plasmid's Addgene catalogue record and pLannotate feature annotations shown in this document.]
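Description:
PUC19_C_tag is an empty homology-directed repair donor plasmid built on the pUC19 backbone, designed for adding a C-terminal 3xFlag-3xHA epitope tag to endogenous genes in Drosophila melanogaster cells. According to the associated publication title, this is done in ovarian somatic sheath cells, with rapid selection of edited cell pools. In bacteria it is propagated as a high-copy plasmid through the ColE1/pUC origin and selected with ampicillin via the β-lactamase gene and its native promoter. The remaining annotated backbone features (lac promoter and operator, CAP binding site, lacZα and multiple cloning site fragments, and small remnants of lacI, rop and bom) are standard pUC19 elements with no role in the tagging strategy.

The payload is a compact, promoterless cassette inserted into the pUC19 cloning region. It consists of the Flag and HA epitope sequences, followed in frame by a P2A ribosome-skipping peptide and the puromycin N-acetyltransferase coding sequence. The automated annotation detects only a single Flag fragment and one HA unit, whereas the catalogue describes triple copies of each. No eukaryotic promoter is annotated. When the cassette is integrated in frame at the 3' end of a target coding sequence, the puromycin marker should therefore be expressed from the endogenous locus, with P2A separating the tagged protein from the resistance enzyme. Puromycin selection then enriches for correctly edited cells.

The depositor notes that BbsI restriction sites flank the cassette on both sides, so gene-specific homology arms can be added by HiFi/Gibson-type assembly. As deposited, the plasmid carries no homology arms and serves as a template for building locus-specific donors.
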