Addgene plasmid #186659: PUC19_C_tag
Purpose: Empty donor plasmid for C-terminal tag of 3xFlag-3xHA.
Depositing lab: Astrid Haase. Depositing organization: National Institute of Diabetes & Digestive & Kidney Diseases (NIDDK). Publication: Functional editing of endogenous genes through rapid selection of cell pools (Rapid generation of endogenously tagged genes in Drosophila ovarian somatic sheath cells). Meng Q, Stoyko D, Andrews CM, Konstantinidou P, Genzor P, O T, Elchert AR, Benner L, Sobti S, Katz EY, Haase AD. Nucleic Acids Res. 2022 May 27. pii: 6594084. doi: 10.1093/nar/gkac448. PubMed 35639929.
Backbone
  Vector backbone: pUC19
  Vector type: Insect Expression
  Selectable markers: Puromycin
Growth in bacteria
  Bacterial resistance: Ampicillin, 100 μg/mL
  Growth temperature: 30°C
  Growth strain: NEB Stable
  Copy number: High Copy
Gene/Insert
  Gene/Insert name: C-terminal 3xFlag-3xHA Tag
  Species: D. melanogaster (fly)
  Tag / fusion protein: 3xFlag-3xHA (N terminal on insert)
  Cloning method: Gibson Cloning
Terms and licenses: Academic/Nonprofit Terms; Industry Terms: Not Available to Industry
Depositor comments: P2A sequence is behind the 3FH tag. The selection marker (puromycin) in located after the P2A sequence. Two BbsI restrictions sites are on the both site of the sequence enable cloning of homology arms using HIFI system. Please visit https://www.biorxiv.org/content/10.1101/2020.12.18.423517v1 for bioRxiv preprint.
How to cite: PUC19_C_tag was a gift from Astrid Haase (Addgene plasmid # 186659 ; http://n2t.net/addgene:186659 ; RRID:Addgene_186659)
